Addgene plasmid #24198: BcatMut-Tyr670
Depositing lab: David Rimm. Depositing organization: Yale University.
Backbone
  Vector backbone: pcDNA3-2AB
  Backbone size w/o insert (bp): 5400
  Vector type: Mammalian Expression
Growth in bacteria
  Bacterial resistance: Ampicillin, 100 μg/mL
  Growth temperature: 37°C
  Growth strain: DH5alpha
  Copy number: High Copy
Gene/Insert
  Gene/Insert name: beta-catenin
  Species: H. sapiens (human)
  Insert size (bp): 3000
  Mutation: Y670F
  Entrez Gene: CTNNB1 (a.k.a. CTNNB, EVR7, MRD19, NEDSDV, armadillo)
  Cloning method: Restriction Enzyme
  Sequencing primers: 5′ CMV-F, T7; 3′ SP6
Terms and licenses: Academic/Nonprofit Terms; Industry Terms: Not Available to Industry
Depositor comments: Rimm Lab Plasmid #299
How to cite: BcatMut-Tyr670 was a gift from David Rimm (Addgene plasmid # 24198 ; http://n2t.net/addgene:24198 ; RRID:Addgene_24198)
