[The description below was written by a language model from this plasmid's Addgene catalogue record.]
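Description:
BcatMut-Tyr670 is a mammalian expression plasmid carrying human beta-catenin (CTNNB1) with a single tyrosine-to-phenylalanine substitution at residue 670 (Y670F). The roughly 3 kb insert was placed by restriction cloning into pcDNA3-2AB, a pcDNA3-derived backbone of about 5.4 kb. The plasmid is maintained in E. coli at high copy number under ampicillin selection. No feature table accompanies the record, so the promoter and other regulatory elements are not explicitly listed. However, the recommended sequencing primers (CMV forward and T7 upstream, SP6 downstream) fit the usual pcDNA3 layout, in which a CMV immediate-early promoter drives expression in mammalian cells and phage promoters flank the cloning site. The record does not say what the "2AB" modification of the backbone is, whether the protein carries an epitope tag, or whether a mammalian selection marker is present.

Replacing tyrosine with phenylalanine removes the hydroxyl group that accepts phosphate while keeping the aromatic side chain. This is the standard way to make a non-phosphorylatable version of a candidate tyrosine phosphorylation site. Beta-catenin acts both as a component of cadherin-based adherens junctions and as the transcriptional co-activator of canonical Wnt signalling. A Y670F mutant would therefore typically be expressed in cultured mammalian cells alongside the wild-type protein to test whether modification of this residue affects beta-catenin's localisation, binding partners or signalling activity. The record itself does not state a specific experimental purpose or name a kinase thought to act on the site.
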