>Addgene plasmid #24198 | BcatMut-Tyr670 | addgene partial sequence | sequence record 29933 | 24198 with BGH-rev
GGTGAACCTATAGAATAGGGCCCTCTAGATGCATGCTCGAGCGGCCGCCAGTGTGATGGATATCTGCAGA
ATTCCAGCACACTGGCGGCCGTTACTAGTGGATCCTCCTAAAGGATGATTTACAGGTCAGTATCAAACCA
GGCCAGCTGATTGCTGTCACCTGGAGGCAGCCCATCCATGAGGTCCTGGGCATGCCCCAGATCTGGCAGC
CCATCAACTGGATAGTCAGCACCAGGGTGGTGGCCACCCATCTCATGTTCCATCATGGGGTCCATACCCA
AGGCATCCTGGCCATATCCACCAGAGTGAAAAGAACGATAGCTAGGATCATCCTGGCGATATCCAAGGGG
TTCTCCCTGGGCACCAATATCAAGTCCAAGATCAGCAGTCTCATTCCAAGCCATTGGCTCTGTTCTGAAG
AGAGAGCTGGTCAGCTCAACTGAAAGCCGTTTCTTGAAATCTTGTGGCTTGTCCTCAGACATTCGGAACA
AAACAGCAGCTGCATATGTCGCCACACCTTCATTCCTAGAGTGAAGTAACTCTGTCAGAGGAGCTGTGGC
TCCCTCAGCTTCAATAGCTTCTGCAGCTTCCTTGTCCTGAGCAAGTTCACAGAGGACCCCTGCAGCTACT
CTTTGGATGTTTTCAATGGGAGAATAAAGCAGCTGCACAAACAATGGAATGGTATTTAGTCCTCTGATAA
CATTCGGTTGTGAACATCCCGAGCTAGGATGTGAAGGTTCGGTANACTTCACNATTCTTCATGCGAACCC
TCACAATTGCTGTGTGTCCACCTGTNGTGTCGTGAAAAANGGCGCAGTTGAGN
